Addgene plasmid #242491: pYO827
Purpose: Expression of ScAtg38 Δ(123 to 181)-3xFLAG under its own promoter
Depositing lab: Roger Williams. Depositing organization: MRC Laboratory of Molecular Biology. Publication: Characterization of Atg38 and NRBF2, a fifth subunit of the autophagic Vps34/PIK3C3 complex. Ohashi Y, Soler N, Garcia Ortegon M, Zhang L, Kirsten ML, Perisic O, Masson GR, Burke JE, Jakobi AJ, Apostolakis AA, Johnson CM, Ohashi M, Ktistakis NT, Sachse C, Williams RL. Autophagy. 2016 Nov;12(11):2129-2144. doi: 10.1080/15548627.2016.1226736. Epub 2016 Sep 14. PubMed 27630019.
Backbone
  Vector backbone: pRS416
  Vector type: Yeast Expression
  Selectable markers: URA3
Growth in bacteria
  Bacterial resistance: Ampicillin, 100 μg/mL
  Growth temperature: 37°C
  Growth strain: DH5alpha
  Copy number: High Copy
Gene/Insert
  Gene/Insert name: ATG38
  Species: S. cerevisiae (budding yeast)
  Mutation: deletion of aa 123 to 181
  Entrez Gene: YLR211C
  Tag / fusion protein: 3xFLAG (C terminal on insert)
  Cloning method: Restriction Enzyme; 5′ cloning site unknown (unknown if destroyed)
Terms and licenses: Academic/Nonprofit Terms; Industry Terms: Not Available to Industry
How to cite: pYO827 was a gift from Roger Williams (Addgene plasmid # 242491 ; http://n2t.net/addgene:242491 ; RRID:Addgene_242491)
