[The description below was written by a language model from this plasmid's Addgene catalogue record and pLannotate feature annotations shown in this document.]
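Description:
pYO827 is a yeast–E. coli shuttle plasmid built on pRS416, a low-copy centromeric vector for expression in Saccharomyces cerevisiae. In yeast it is maintained through the CEN6/ARS element, which keeps it near single copy and stably segregated. It is selected by the URA3 auxotrophic marker, which complements uracil auxotrophy and can be counterselected with 5-fluoroorotic acid. In bacteria it replicates to high copy from a ColE1/pUC-type origin and carries the β-lactamase gene for ampicillin resistance. The pBluescript-derived polylinker region contributes an f1 phage origin, flanking T7 and T3 promoters, and remnants of the lacZα/lac promoter cassette.

The payload is the S. cerevisiae ATG38 gene (YLR211C) carrying an internal deletion of residues 123 to 181, fused at its C terminus to a 3xFLAG epitope tag and followed by the ADH1 transcription terminator. Expression is driven by ATG38's own promoter rather than a heterologous one. Consistent with this, the feature table shows a stretch of native upstream genomic sequence ahead of the coding region, including a fragment annotated as TUB4, apparently carried in with the upstream genomic sequence. Atg38 is a subunit of the autophagy-specific Vps34 PI3-kinase complex I and helps hold the Vps15–Vps34 and Atg14–Vps30 subcomplexes together.

Combining the endogenous promoter with a centromeric backbone gives near-physiological levels of the truncated protein. The plasmid therefore suits structure–function work, such as testing whether the deleted region is needed for complex assembly or autophagy, with the FLAG tag available for immunoblotting or immunoprecipitation. The record does not state the specific function of the deleted segment.
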