Features (pLannotate 1.2.2; 22 found; start..end, strand, type, name):
    137..186     +  misc_feature   bom (fragment): basis of mobility region from pBR322
    194..409     +  promoter       URA3 promoter: S. cerevisiae URA3
    410..1213    +  CDS            URA3: orotidine-5'-phosphate decarboxylase, required for uracil biosynthesis; S. cerevisiae URA3; yeast auxotrophic marker, counterselectable with 5-fluoroorotic acid (5-FOA)
   1292..1343    +  misc_feature   bom (fragment): basis of mobility region from pBR322
   1371..1799    -  rep_origin     f1 ori (sequence partly withheld): f1 bacteriophage origin of replication; arrow indicates direction of (+) strand synthesis
   1803..1958    -  CDS            lacZα (fragment): LacZα fragment of β-galactosidase; lacZ fragment
   1966..1984    +  promoter       T7 promoter: promoter for bacteriophage T7 RNA polymerase
   1996..2664    +  CDS            TUB4 (fragment): TBG_YEAST - Experimental evidence at protein level: Swiss-Prot protein existence level 1. Tubulin is the major constituent of microtubules. The gamma chain is found at microtubule organizing centers (MTOC) such as the spindle poles or the centrosome, suggesting that it is involved in the minus-end nucleation of microtubule assembly. TUB4 is an important spindle pole body component that organizes both cytoplasmic and nuclear microtubule arrays. From Saccharomyces cerevisiae (strain ATCC 204508 / S288c) (Baker's yeast).
   2996..3556    +  CDS            ATG38 (fragment): ATG38_YEAST - Experimental evidence at protein level: Swiss-Prot protein existence level 1. Autophagy-related protein required for cytoplasm to vacuole transport (Cvt) and autophagy as a part of the autophagy-specific VPS34 PI3-kinase complex I. This complex is essential to recruit the ATG8- phosphatidylinositol conjugate and the ATG12-ATG5 conjugate to the pre- autophagosomal structure. ATG38 is required for the integrity of the active PI3-kinase complex I by maintaining an association between VPS15-VPS34 and ATG1P-VPS30 subcomplexes. From Saccharomyces cerevisiae (strain ATCC 204508 / S288c)
   3563..3628    +  CDS            3xFLAG: three tandem FLAG® epitope tags, followed by an enterokinase cleavage site
   3645..3832    +  terminator     ADH1 terminator: S. cerevisiae ADH1; transcription terminator for the S. cerevisiae alcohol dehydrogenase 1 (ADH1) gene
   3865..3888    -  misc_feature   MCS (fragment): pBluescript multiple cloning site
   3901..3919    -  promoter       T3 promoter: promoter for bacteriophage T3 RNA polymerase
   3964..3980    -  protein_bind   lac operator: The lac repressor binds to the lac operator to inhibit transcription in E. coli. This inhibition can be relieved by adding lactose or isopropyl-β-D-thiogalactopyranoside (IPTG). lac repressor encoded by lacI
   3988..4018    -  promoter       lac promoter: promoter for the E. coli lac operon
   4033..4054    -  protein_bind   CAP binding site: CAP binding activates transcription in the presence of cAMP. E. coli catabolite activator protein
   4067..4159    -  CDS            lacI (fragment): lac repressor; lacI; The lac repressor binds to the lac operator to inhibit transcription in E. coli. This inhibition can be relieved by adding lactose or isopropyl-β-D-thiogalactopyranoside (IPTG).
   4342..4930    -  rep_origin     ori: high-copy-number ColE1/pMB1/pBR322/pUC origin of replication
   5101..5961    -  CDS            AmpR: β-lactamase; bla; confers resistance to ampicillin, carbenicillin, and related antibiotics
   5962..6066    -  promoter       AmpR promoter: bla
   6103..6606    +  misc_feature   CEN/ARS: S. cerevisiae CEN6 centromere fused to an autonomously replicating sequence
   6674..35      +  CDS            rop (fragment) (across the origin): Rop protein, which maintains plasmids at low copy number; rop
>Addgene plasmid #242491 | pYO827 | addgene full sequence | sequence record 490368 | Addgene NGS Result
TCGCGCGTTTCGGTGATGACGGTGAAAACCTCTGACACATGCAGCTCCCGGAGACGGTCACAGCTTGTCT
GTAAGCGGATGCCGGGAGCAGACAAGCCCGTCAGGGCGCGTCAGCGGGTGTTGGCGGGTGTCGGGGCTGG
CTTAACTATGCGGCATCAGAGCAGATTGTACTGAGAGTGCACCATACCACCTTTTCAATTCATCATTTTT
TTTTTATTCTTTTTTTTGATTTCGGTTTCCTTGAAATTTTTTTGATTCGGTAATCTCCGAACAGAAGGAA
GAACGAAGGAAGGAGCACAGACTTAGATTGGTATATATACGCATATGTAGTGTTGAAGAAACATGAAATT
GCCCAGTATTCTTAACCCAACTGCACAGAACAAAAACCTGCAGGAAACGAAGATAAATCATGTCGAAAGC
TACATATAAGGAACGTGCTGCTACTCATCCTAGTCCTGTTGCTGCCAAGCTATTTAATATCATGCACGAA
AAGCAAACAAACTTGTGTGCTTCATTGGATGTTCGTACCACCAAGGAATTACTGGAGTTAGTTGAAGCAT
TAGGTCCCAAAATTTGTTTACTAAAAACACATGTGGATATCTTGACTGATTTTTCCATGGAGGGCACAGT
TAAGCCGCTAAAGGCATTATCCGCCAAGTACAATTTTTTACTCTTCGAAGACAGAAAATTTGCTGACATT
GGTAATACAGTCAAATTGCAGTACTCTGCGGGTGTATACAGAATAGCAGAATGGGCAGACATTACGAATG
CACACGGTGTGGTGGGCCCAGGTATTGTTAGCGGTTTGAAGCAGGCGGCAGAAGAAGTAACAAAGGAACC
TAGAGGCCTTTTGATGTTAGCAGAATTGTCATGCAAGGGCTCCCTATCTACTGGAGAATATACTAAGGGT
ACTGTTGACATTGCGAAGAGCGACAAAGATTTTGTTATCGGCTTTATTGCTCAAAGAGACATGGGTGGAA
GAGATGAAGGTTACGATTGGTTGATTATGACACCCGGTGTGGGTTTAGATGACAAGGGAGACGCATTGGG
TCAACAGTATAGAACCGTGGATGATGTGGTCTCTACAGGATCTGACATTATTATTGTTGGAAGAGGACTA
TTTGCAAAGGGAAGGGATGCTAAGGTAGAGGGTGAACGTTACAGAAAAGCAGGCTGGGAAGCATATTTGA
GAAGATGCGGCCAGCAAAACTAAAAAACTGTATTATAAGTAAATGCATGTATACTAAACTCACAAATTAG
AGCTTCAATTTAATTATATCAGTTATTACCCTATGCGGTGTGAAATACCGCACAGATGCGTAAGGAGAAA
ATACCGCATCAGGAAATTGTAAGCGTTAATATTTTGTTAAAATTCGCGTTAAATTTTTGTTAAATCAGCT
CATTTTTTAACCAATAGGCCGAAATCGGCAAAATCCCTTATAAATCAAAAGAATAGACCGAGATAGGGT
[37 nt withheld, positions 1470-1506]
AAAGAACGTGGACTCCAACGTCAAAGG
[49 nt withheld, positions 1534-1582]
T
[91 nt withheld, positions 1584-1674]
G
[124 nt withheld, positions 1676-1799]
CCATTCGCCATTCAGGCTGCGCAACTGTTGGGAAGGGCGATCGGTGCGGGCCTCTTCGCTATTACGCCAG
CTGGCGAAAGGGGGATGTGCTGCAAGGCGATTAAGTTGGGTAACGCCAGGGTTTTCCCAGTCACGACGTT
GTAAAACGACGGCCAGTGAGCGCGCGTAATACGACTCACTATAGGGCGAATTGGGTACCATGTCCAGTAT
TTACTCTACCTTGATTCCTTCTCCTGAACTTCATTTCCTAAGCCCTAGTTTCACTCCATTTACATCAGAT
TATATTCACGATGATATAGCGCATAAAGGCCATTCCAGTTATGACGTCATGTTAGATTTATTAGACCCTT
CCAATTCTCTTGTCTCTACCGCGATGAACAATCCAACATATTTTAACGTTTATAATACAATCATTGGTAA
TGTAGAACCTCGTCAGATATCGCGTGCTATGACCAAATTACAACAACGCATCAAATTCCCCTCATGGTCC
TCTTCTGCGATGCACGTTAACATTGGAAGAAGATCGCCATACTTGCCTTTACAACCAAATGAAAACGAAG
TTAGCGGCATGATGTTAAGCAATATGTCTACCGTGGTGAACGTCTTTGAGAATGCGTGCAATACTTTTGA
CAAAGTATTTGCCAAGGGCGCATTTTTAAATAATTATAATGTAGGCGACTTGTTCCAATCAATGCAGAAC
GTTCAAGATGAATTCGCCGAGTCAAGAGAAGTAGTACAAAGCCTGATGGAGGATTATGTAGCTGCAGAAC
AAGATTCGTACTTGGACGATGTACTTGTTGATGATGAAAATATGGTTGGCGAGTTGGAAGAGGACCTGGA
TGCCGACGGTGATCATAAATTAGTATAATGATGCCTTCCTTGTTCAGGAATTTTACCACCGCCCAATAGT
TTTATTATAGTACTCTCAATATATCTATACCAACAACCGCTTCAAATGTATTATCTCCCTTTATAAATTC
TGCACTGTATTGTAATATGTATAAAGCTCTGTACCACTTTTTCATCATTGCATACATCGATAGCGCCTCT
TCAACTTTAGAATTTCCTAAAGGGTAGAAAAACCAGATGATTCAACTCAGCGTAATGGAACGCTCTGTTT
GAAATAAAAAACATCTGTATCGCTGCACGGATTAGTTCGATAATTCAACGACAGTTATACTAATCTTGGT
GATGGAATGAGTACTTTAGCGGAAGTAAGTTTTTGAATTATGCCCCCACTTTTTTTTTTGTTCATGGTGA
CTAACATGAATTAGGTTTATACTATTATTGAGGACGCCGAACAGGAATGTCGAAAAGGAGATTTTACAAA
TGCAAAAGCGAAGTATCAAGAAGCCATTGAAGTTTTAGGTCCGCAGAACGAGAATTTGTCTCAAAATAAA
TTAAGTTCTGACGTTACGCAAGCCATTGACCTATTAAAACAGGACATTACAGCCAAAATCCAAGAATTGG
AACTTTTGATTGAAAAGCAGTCATCAGAAGAAAATAATATTGGAATGGTCAACAACAATATGCTTATTGG
CTCTGTTATTTTAAACAACAAATCTCCGATAAATGGAATAAGCAATGCTAGGAATTGGGATAACCCAGCA
TATCAGGACACTTTTAAAGAATATGGTATGAAAATTGACGAAATTACGAAAGAAAATAAAAAATTGGCTA
ATGAAATTGGGCGATTAAGAGAACGCTGGGACAGCTTAGTAGAAAGTGCGAAGCAAAGAAGGGATAAGCA
AAAAAACGTCGAGGACTACAAAGACCATGACGGTGATTATAAAGATCATGATATCGATTACAAGGATGAC
GATGACAAGTAGAATTCGTGAGCTCGCGAATTTCTTATGATTTATGATTTTTATTATTAAATAAGTTATA
AAAAAAATAAGTGTATACAAATTTTAAAGTGACTCTTAGGTTTTAAAACGAAAATTCTTATTCTTGAGTA
ACTCTTTCCTGTAGGTCAGGTTGCTTTCTCAGGTATAGCATGAGGTCGCTCTTATTGACCACACCTCTAC
CGGCATGCCGAGCAAATGCCTGCAAATCGCTCCCCGCGGCCGCCACCGCGGTGGAGCTCCAGCTTTTGTT
CCCTTTAGTGAGGGTTAATTGCGCGCTTGGCGTAATCATGGTCATAGCTGTTTCCTGTGTGAAATTGTTA
TCCGCTCACAATTCCACACAACATACGAGCCGGAAGCATAAAGTGTAAAGCCTGGGGTGCCTAATGAGTG
AGCTAACTCACATTAATTGCGTTGCGCTCACTGCCCGCTTTCCAGTCGGGAAACCTGTCGTGCCAGCTGC
ATTAATGAATCGGCCAACGCGCGGGGAGAGGCGGTTTGCGTATTGGGCGCTCTTCCGCTTCCTCGCTCAC
TGACTCGCTGCGCTCGGTCGTTCGGCTGCGGCGAGCGGTATCAGCTCACTCAAAGGCGGTAATACGGTTA
TCCACAGAATCAGGGGATAACGCAGGAAAGAACATGTGAGCAAAAGGCCAGCAAAAGGCCAGGAACCGTA
AAAAGGCCGCGTTGCTGGCGTTTTTCCATAGGCTCCGCCCCCCTGACGAGCATCACAAAAATCGACGCTC
AAGTCAGAGGTGGCGAAACCCGACAGGACTATAAAGATACCAGGCGTTTCCCCCTGGAAGCTCCCTCGTG
CGCTCTCCTGTTCCGACCCTGCCGCTTACCGGACACCTGTCCGCCTTTCTCCCTTCGGGAAGCGTGGCGC
TTTCTCATAGCTCACGCTGTAGGTATCTCAGTTCGGTGTAGGTCGTTCGCTCCAAGCTGGGCTGTGTGCA
CGAACCCCCCGTTCAGCCCGACCGCTGCGCCTTATCCGGTAACTATCGTCTTGAGTCCAACCCGGTAAGA
CACGACTTATCGCCACTGGCAGCAGCCACTGGTAACAGGATTAGCAGAGCGAGGTATGTAGGCGGTGCTA
CAGAGTTCTTGAAGTGGTGGCCTAACTACGGCTACACTAGAAGAACAGTATTTGGTATCTGCGCTCTGCT
GAAGCCAGTTACCTTCGGAAAAAGAGTTGGTAGCTCTTGATCCGGCAAACAAACCACCGCTGGTAGCGGT
GGTTTTTTTGTTTGCAAGCAGCAGATTACGCGCAGAAAAAAAGGATCTCAAGAAGATCCTTTGATCTTTT
CTACGGGGTCTGACGCTCAGTGGAACGAAAACTCACGTTAAGGGATTTTGGTCATGAGATTATCAAAAAG
GATCTTCACCTAGATCCTTTTAAATTAAAAATGAAGTTTTAAATCAATCTAAAGTATATATGAGTAAACT
TGGTCTGACAGTTACCAATGCTTAATCAGTGAGGCACCTATCTCAGCGATCTGTCTATTTCGTTCATCCA
TAGTTGCCTGACTCCCCGTCGTGTAGATAACTACGATACGGGAGGGCTTACCATCTGGCCCCAGTGCTGC
AATGATACCGCGAGACCCACGCTCACCGGCTCCAGATTTATCAGCAATAAACCAGCCAGCCGGAAGGGCC
GAGCGCAGAAGTGGTCCTGCAACTTTATCCGCCTCCATCCAGTCTATTAATTGTTGCCGGGAAGCTAGAG
TAAGTAGTTCGCCAGTTAATAGTTTGCGCAACGTTGTTGCCATTGCTACAGGCATCGTGGTGTCACGCTC
GTCGTTTGGTATGGCTTCATTCAGCTCCGGTTCCCAACGATCAAGGCGAGTTACATGATCCCCCATGTTG
TGCAAAAAAGCGGTTAGCTCCTTCGGTCCTCCGATCGTTGTCAGAAGTAAGTTGGCCGCAGTGTTATCAC
TCATGGTTATGGCAGCACTGCATAATTCTCTTACTGTCATGCCATCCGTAAGATGCTTTTCTGTGACTGG
TGAGTACTCAACCAAGTCATTCTGAGAATAGTGTATGCGGCGACCGAGTTGCTCTTGCCCGGCGTCAATA
CGGGATAATACCGCGCCACATAGCAGAACTTTAAAAGTGCTCATCATTGGAAAACGTTCTTCGGGGCGAA
AACTCTCAAGGATCTTACCGCTGTTGAGATCCAGTTCGATGTAACCCACTCGTGCACCCAACTGATCTTC
AGCATCTTTTACTTTCACCAGCGTTTCTGGGTGAGCAAAAACAGGAAGGCAAAATGCCGCAAAAAAGGGA
ATAAGGGCGACACGGAAATGTTGAATACTCATACTCTTCCTTTTTCAATATTATTGAAGCATTTATCAGG
GTTATTGTCTCATGAGCGGATACATATTTGAATGTATTTAGAAAAATAAACAAATAGGGGTTCCGCGCAC
ATTTCCCCGAAAAGTGCCACCTGGGTCCTTTTCATCACGTGCTATAAAAATAATTATAATTTAAATTTTT
TAATATAAATATATAAATTAAAAATAGAAAGTAAAAAAAGAAATTAAAGAAAAAATAGTTTTTGTTTTCC
GAAGATGTAAAAGACTCTAGGGGGATCGCCAACAAATACTACCTTTTATCTTGCTCTTCCTGCTCTCAGG
TATTAATGCCGAATTGTTTCATCTTGTCTGTGTAGAAGACCACACACGAAAATCCTGTGATTTTACATTT
TACTTATCGTTAATCGAATGTATATCTATTTAATCTGCTTTTCTTGTCTAATAAATATATATGTAAAGTA
CGCTTTTTGTTGAAATTTTTTAAACCTTTGTTTATTTTTTTTTCTTCATTCCGTAACTCTTCTACCTTCT
TTATTTACTTTCTAAAATCCAAATACAAAACATAAAAATAAATAAACACAGAGTAAATTCCCAAATTATT
CCATCATTAAAAGATACGAGGCGCGTGTAAGTTACAGGCAAGCGATCCGTCTAAGAAACCATTATTATCA
TGACATTAACCTATAAAAATAGGCGTATCACGAGGCCCTTTCGTC
